Addgene plasmid #89674: pexK4_square
Purpose: Plasmid for the construction of DNA-protein hybrid nanostructures. Template for the square shown in figure 3F of associated article.
Depositing lab: Hendrik Dietz. Depositing organization: Technische Universitaet Muenchen (TUM). Publication: Self-assembly of genetically encoded DNA-protein hybrid nanoscale shapes. Praetorius F, Dietz H. Science. 2017 Mar 24;355(6331). pii: eaam5488. doi: 10.1126/science.aam5488. PubMed 28336611.
Backbone
  Vector backbone: pEX-K4
  Backbone manufacturer: Eurofins
  Vector type: Unspecified
Growth in bacteria
  Bacterial resistance: Kanamycin, 50 μg/mL
  Growth temperature: 37°C
  Growth strain: DH5alpha
  Copy number: High Copy
Gene/Insert
  Gene/Insert name: square
  Species: Synthetic
  Insert size (bp): 1012
  Cloning method: Restriction Enzyme; 5′ cloning site unknown (unknown if destroyed); 3′ cloning site unknown (unknown if destroyed)
  Sequencing primers: 5′ ggagcagacaagcccgtcagg; 3′ caggctttacactttatgcttccggc
Terms and licenses: Academic/Nonprofit Terms; Industry Terms: Not Available to Industry
How to cite: pexK4_square was a gift from Hendrik Dietz (Addgene plasmid # 89674 ; http://n2t.net/addgene:89674 ; RRID:Addgene_89674)
