[The description below was written by a language model from this plasmid's Addgene catalogue record and pLannotate feature annotations shown in this document.]
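Description:
pexK4_square is a small (about 3.5 kb) bacterial cloning plasmid built on the commercial gene-synthesis backbone pEX-K4, carrying a 1,012 bp fully synthetic insert named "square". It is maintained in E. coli as a high-copy plasmid through a ColE1/pUC-type origin of replication and is selected with kanamycin via the neo (nptII, aminoglycoside phosphotransferase) gene. The remaining annotated elements are backbone remnants rather than functional modules: short fragments of Tn5 transposase upstream of neo, of the AmpR promoter, of rop and the pBR322 bom region, and of lacI, together with a CAP binding site, lac promoter and lac operator inherited from pUC-style cloning vectors.

The insert itself is not annotated in the feature table. It most likely lies in the unannotated stretch of roughly 1 kb between the bom fragment and the lac operator, which matches the stated insert size, though this placement is inferred rather than recorded. The cloning sites used are also unknown. The insert is not described as encoding a protein or as being expressed, and the record assigns no role to the nearby lac promoter. Instead, the plasmid serves as a source of double-stranded DNA template for building DNA-protein hybrid nanostructures, in which designed DNA-binding proteins fold a DNA scaffold into a defined shape. This particular template specifies the square-shaped object reported in the associated study. The record does not detail the sequence design within the insert or which protein components pair with it.
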