Features (pLannotate 1.2.2; 10 found; start..end, strand, type, name):
    206..794     -  rep_origin     ori: high-copy-number ColE1/pMB1/pBR322/pUC origin of replication
    951..1064    +  CDS            tnpA (fragment): TN5P_ECOLX - Also known as tnp. Experimental evidence at protein level: Swiss-Prot protein existence level 1. Mediates transposition of transposon Tn5 by a 'cut and paste' mechanism. First, the monomeric transposase binds the 19 bp inverted DNA repeats flanking the transposon. Then, dimerization of the DNA- bound transposase creates a synaptic DNA complex. After nicking of the first DNA strand, excision of the transposon proceeds through a series of intermediates. The transposase then mediates the insertion of the transposon at a new site by strand transfer. The activity of the wild- type tran
   1096..1887    +  CDS            neo: KKA2_KLEPN - Also known as kan, nptII. Experimental evidence at protein level: Swiss-Prot protein existence level 1. Resistance to kanamycin, neomycin, paromomycin, ribostamycin, butirosin and gentamicin B. From Klebsiella pneumoniae.
   1897..1987    -  promoter       AmpR promoter (fragment): bla
   2082..2117    +  CDS            rop (fragment): Rop protein, which maintains plasmids at low copy number; rop
   2219..2266    +  misc_feature   bom (fragment): basis of mobility region from pBR322
   3347..3363    -  protein_bind   lac operator: The lac repressor binds to the lac operator to inhibit transcription in E. coli. This inhibition can be relieved by adding lactose or isopropyl-β-D-thiogalactopyranoside (IPTG). lac repressor encoded by lacI
   3371..3401    -  promoter       lac promoter: promoter for the E. coli lac operon
   3416..3437    -  protein_bind   CAP binding site: CAP binding activates transcription in the presence of cAMP. E. coli catabolite activator protein
   3450..23      -  CDS            lacI (fragment) (across the origin): lac repressor; lacI; The lac repressor binds to the lac operator to inhibit transcription in E. coli. This inhibition can be relieved by adding lactose or isopropyl-β-D-thiogalactopyranoside (IPTG).
>Addgene plasmid #89674 | pexK4_square | addgene full sequence | sequence record 191885 | Addgene NGS Result
GAGGCGGTTTGCGTATTGGGCGCTCTTCCGCTTCCTCGCTCACTGACTCGCTGCGCTCGGTCGTTCGGCT
GCGGCGAGCGGTATCAGCTCACTCAAAGGCGGTAATACGGTTATCCACAGAATCAGGGGATAACGCAGGA
AAGAACATGTGAGCAAAAGGCCAGCAAAAGGCCAGGAACCGTAAAAAGGCCGCGTTGCTGGCGTTTTTCC
ATAGGCTCCGCCCCCCTGACGAGCATCACAAAAATCGACGCTCAAGTCAGAGGTGGCGAAACCCGACAGG
ACTATAAAGATACCAGGCGTTTCCCCCTGGAAGCTCCCTCGTGCGCTCTCCTGTTCCGACCCTGCCGCTT
ACCGGATACCTGTCCGCCTTTCTCCCTTCGGGAAGCGTGGCGCTTTCTCATAGCTCACGCTGTAGGTATC
TCAGTTCGGTGTAGGTCGTTCGCTCCAAGCTGGGCTGTGTGCACGAACCCCCCGTTCAGCCCGACCGCTG
CGCCTTATCCGGTAACTATCGTCTTGAGTCCAACCCGGTAAGACACGACTTATCGCCACTGGCAGCAGCC
ACTGGTAACAGGATTAGCAGAGCGAGGTATGTAGGCGGTGCTACAGAGTTCTTGAAGTGGTGGCCTAACT
ACGGCTACACTAGAAGAACAGTATTTGGTATCTGCGCTCTGCTGAAGCCAGTTACCTTCGGAAAAAGAGT
TGGTAGCTCTTGATCCGGCAAACAAACCACCGCTGGTAGCGGTGGTTTTTTTGTTTGCAAGCAGCAGATT
ACGCGCAGAAAAAAAGGATCTCAAGAAGATCCTTTGATCTTTTCTACGGGGTCTGACGCTCAGTGGAACG
AAAACTCACGTTAAGGGATTTTGGTCATGAGATTATCAAAAAGGATCTTCACCTAGATCCTTTTAAATTA
AAAATGAAGTTTTAAATCAATCTAAAGTATATATGAGTAAAAATATTCCGGAATTGCCAGCTGGGGCGCC
CTCTGGTAAGGTTGGGAAGCCCTGCAAAGTAAACTGGATGGCTTTCTTGCCGCCAAGGATCTGATGGCGC
AGGGGATCAAGATCTGATCAAGAGACAGGATGAGGATCGTTTCGCATGATTGAACAAGATGGATTGCACG
CAGGTTCTCCGGCCGCTTGGGTGGAGAGGCTATTCGGCTATGACTGGGCACAACAGACAATCGGCTGCTC
TGATGCCGCCGTGTTCCGGCTGTCAGCGCAGGGGCGCCCGGTTCTTTTTGTCAAGACCGACCTGTCCGGT
GCCCTGAATGAACTGCAGGACGAGGCAGCGCGGCTATCGTGGCTGGCCACGACGGGCGTTCCTTGCGCAG
CTGTGCTCGACGTTGTCACTGAAGCGGGAAGGGACTGGCTGCTATTGGGCGAAGTGCCGGGGCAGGATCT
CCTGTCATCCCACCTTGCTCCTGCCGAGAAAGTATCCATCATGGCTGATGCAATGCGGCGGCTGCATACG
CTTGATCCGGCTACCTGCCCATTCGACCACCAAGCGAAACATCGCATCGAGCGAGCACGTACTCGGATGG
AAGCCGGTCTTGTCGATCAGGATGATCTGGACGAAGAGCATCAGGGGCTCGCGCCAGCCGAACTGTTCGC
CAGGCTCAAGGCGCGCATGCCCGACGGCGAGGATCTCGTCGTGACCCATGGCGATGCCTGCTTGCCGAAT
ATCATGGTGGAAAATGGCCGCTTTTCTGGATTCATCGACTGTGGCCGGCTGGGTGTGGCGGACCGCTATC
AGGACATAGCGTTGGCTACCCGTGATATTGCTGAAGAGCTTGGCGGCGAATGGGCTGACCGCTTCCTCGT
GCTTTACGGTATCGCCGCTCCCGATTCGCAGCGCATCGCCTTCTATCGCCTTCTTGACGAGTTCTTCTGA
ACCGGTAATATTATTGAAGCATTTATCAGGGTTATTGTCTCATGAGCGGATACATATTTGAATGTATTTA
GAAAAATAAACAAATAGGGGTTCCGCGCACATTTCCCCGAAAAGTGCCACCTGACGTCTAAGAAACCATT
ATTATCATGACATTAACCTATAAAAATAGGCGTATCACGAGGCCCTTTCGTCTCGCGCGTTTCGGTGATG
ACGGTGAAAACCTCTGACACATGCAGCTCCCGGAGACGGTCACAGCTTGTCTGTAAGCGGATGCCGGGAG
CAGACAAGCCCGTCAGGGCGCGTCAGCGGGTGTTGGCGGGTGTCGGGGCTGGCTTAACTATGCGGCATCA
GAGCAGATTGTACTGAGAGTGCACCAATTGGTCGACCTCGAGTTAATTAACGTAACGTCAGTTACGTCGA
GCAGAATACTGTGGAAATCCAAGAGCGCTGATTACATTCGCAGTTAGTAAGATTTTATCACTGTAAAGAT
TCCTATACTCAAGAATTTTAACCTCGCTGGACATAGATAGTGAGGGTCTCTAATGTCCCAAACTCTATCC
AGGATGGAAGAATACAATCCCACATCCGGTCCGTGTTAGCGATGCTCCACGGATCGCCAATGAGCCACTT
GTAAAGCCGGATCCTCAGTCAGTAAATTGGACTGGACTATCCGAGCGTTGTCCATGCCTTTATGCTTGGA
ACGACAGCGATCATCTGAATACAAGTCTTACTCGTGATAATTTGTGCGATCTGCTCTGAGATCGAGATGA
TCCGCTGATGAGCAGCCCTCCTTAGCATAGCTAGCCCTAAGTGAGCTTCAGGCCATGAGACAGCCAAGGG
GTCAGAGGTATTAGAGGTGCGCTGTACAGGGGGTAGTGTTCGACGAAACGTTACGCCTCGTATCGACTTC
GAGATCTATGAATTATGATTGTCGGAGCCAATCCTCCGATATAATGCCCGGGATCTGAGCCCTGCAGCAC
ACATTCTCGTGAACCGACAACTCTTGACAGTGTACACCCGTCCGTTATAACATGAACGCCCGTTCCATGT
CCGGTGAATCCACATTTACCTGTATGTGGACGGTGATCGAGACAAAAACGGTCAATACGCGAGCATTCTA
GTACAAGAAAGCCTGCATTAGTGAGTGACAAGTCGTTGTACCGGTTCAGTAGTACCGATAGTATCGCCGA
CATGGGTCGGCGAGGCACTCCCGGCCATAGCTAGTATTTCATCCAATACCTGACTTTTACCAGTACATGT
ATAACTACGGCCACACAGTGTATAAATGTCGGTTGCCGTCTGCTACCAAATAACGAAAGTGACGCGCGAA
CATTACTATCGATTGATCTCGAACCCGATGAATTCAGATGAATCGATATTGATTGATACCAGCCATATTA
AGCGCCGCGGTCCAGCGTGGGCGATCGCTCTAGAGCTAGCGAATTCCTGTGTGAAATTGTTATCCGCTCA
CAATTCCACACAACATACGAGCCGGAAGCATAAAGTGTAAAGCCTGGGGTGCCTAATGAGTGAGCTAACT
CACATTAATTGCGTTGCGCTCACTGCCCGCTTTCCAGTCGGGAAACCTGTCGTGCCAGCTGCATTAATGA
ATCGGCCAACGCGCGGGGA
