>Addgene plasmid #89674 | pexK4_square | depositor partial sequence | sequence record 173762 | template for DNA-protein hybrid structure
ACGTCAGTTACGTCGAGCAGAATACTGTGGAAATCCAAGAGCGCTGATTACATTCGCAGTTAGTAAGATT
TTATCACTGTAAAGATTCCTATACTCAAGAATTTTAACCTCGCTGGACATAGATAGTGAGGGTCTCTAAT
GTCCCAAACTCTATCCAGGATGGAAGAATACAATCCCACATCCGGTCCGTGTTAGCGATGCTCCACGGAT
CGCCAATGAGCCACTTGTAAAGCCGGATCCTCAGTCAGTAAATTGGACTGGACTATCCGAGCGTTGTCCA
TGCCTTTATGCTTGGAACGACAGCGATCATCTGAATACAAGTCTTACTCGTGATAATTTGTGCGATCTGC
TCTGAGATCGAGATGATCCGCTGATGAGCAGCCCTCCTTAGCATAGCTAGCCCTAAGTGAGCTTCAGGCC
ATGAGACAGCCAAGGGGTCAGAGGTATTAGAGGTGCGCTGTACAGGGGGTAGTGTTCGACGAAACGTTAC
GCCTCGTATCGACTTCGAGATCTATGAATTATGATTGTCGGAGCCAATCCTCCGATATAATGCCCGGGAT
CTGAGCCCTGCAGCACACATTCTCGTGAACCGACAACTCTTGACAGTGTACACCCGTCCGTTATAACATG
AACGCCCGTTCCATGTCCGGTGAATCCACATTTACCTGTATGTGGACGGTGATCGAGACAAAAACGGTCA
ATACGCGAGCATTCTAGTACAAGAAAGCCTGCATTAGTGAGTGACAAGTCGTTGTACCGGTTCAGTAGTA
CCGATAGTATCGCCGACATGGGTCGGCGAGGCACTCCCGGCCATAGCTAGTATTTCATCCAATACCTGAC
TTTTACCAGTACATGTATAACTACGGCCACACAGTGTATAAATGTCGGTTGCCGTCTGCTACCAAATAAC
GAAAGTGACGCGCGAACATTACTATCGATTGATCTCGAACCCGATGAATTCAGATGAATCGATATTGATT
GATACCAGCCATATTAAGCGCCGCGGTCCAGC
